>Addgene plasmid #120871 | pBAD/HisD-moxMaple3 | addgene full sequence | sequence record 233936 | Addgene NGS Result
AAGAAACCAATTGTCCATATTGCATCAGACATTGCCGTCACTGCGTCTTTTACTGGCTCTTCTCGCTAAC
CAAACCGGTAACCCCGCTTATTAAAAGCATTCTGTAACAAAGCGGGACCAAAGCCATGACAAAAACGCGT
AACAAAAGTGTCTATAATCACGGCAGAAAAGTCCACATTGATTATTTGCACGGCGTCACACTTTGCTATG
CCATAGCATTTTTATCCATAAGATTAGCGGATCCTACCTGACGCTTTTTATCGCAACTCTCTACTGTTTC
TCCATACCCGTTTTTTGGGCTAACAGGAGGAATTAACCATGGGGAGCCACCATCACCATCACCATGGCAG
ATCTATGGTGAGCAAGGGCGAGGAGACCATCATGAGCGTGATCAAGCCCGACATGAAGATCAAGCTGCGC
ATGGAGGGCAACGTGAACGGCCACGCCTTCGTGATCGAGGGCGAGGGCAGCGGCAAGCCCTTCGAGGGCA
TCCAGACCATCGACCTGGAGGTGAAGGAGGGCGCCCCCCTGCCCTTCGCCTACGACATCCTGACCACCGC
CTTCCACTACGGCAACCGCGTGTTCACCAAGTACCCCCGCAAGATCCCCGACTACTTCAAGCAGAGCTTC
CCCGAGGGCTACAGCTGGGAGCGCAGCATGACCTACGAGGACGGCGGCATCGTCCAGGCCACCAACGACA
TCACCATGGAGGAGGACAGCTTCATCAACAAGATCCACTTCAAGGGCACCAACTTCCCCCCCAACGGCCC
CGTGATGCAGAAGCGCACCGTGGGCTGGGAGGTGAGCACCGAGAAGATGTACGTGCGCGACGGCGTGCTG
AAGGGCGACGTGAAGATGAAGCTGCTGCTGAAGGGCGGCAGCCACTACCGCGCCGACTTCCGCACCACCT
ACAAGGTGAAGCAGAAGGCCGTGAAGCTGCCCAAGGCCCACTTCGTGGACCACCGCATCGAGATCCTGAG
CCACGACAAGGACTACAACAAGGTGAAGCTGTACGAGCACGCCGTGGCCCGCGACAGCACCGACAGCATG
GACGAGCTGTACAAGTAAGAATTCGAAGCTTGGCTGTTTTGGTGGATGAGAGAAGATTTTCAGCCTGATA
CAGATTAAATCAGAACGCAGAAGCGGTCTGATAAAACAGAATTTGCCTGGCGGCAGTAGCGCGGTGGTCC
CACCTGACCCCATGCCGAACTCAGAAGTGAAACGCCGTAGCGCCGATGGTAGTGTGGGGTCTCCCCATGC
GAGAGTAGGGAACTGCCAGGCATCAAATAAAACGAAAGGCTCAGTCGAAAGACTGGGCCTTTCGTTTTAT
CTGTTGTTTGTCGGTGAACGCTCTCCTGAGTAGGACAAATCCGCCGGGAGCGGATTTGAACGTTGCGAAG
CAACGGCCCGGAGGGTGGCGGGCAGGACGCCCGCCATAAACTGCCAGGCATCAAATTAAGCAGAAGGCCA
TCCTGACGGATGGCCTTTTTGCGTTTCTACAAACTCTTTTGTTTATTTTTCTAAATACATTCAAATATGT
ATCCGCTCATGAGACAATAACCCTGATAAATGCTTCAATAATATTGAAAAAGGAAGAGTATGAGTATTCA
ACATTTCCGTGTCGCCCTTATTCCCTTTTTTGCGGCATTTTGCCTTCCTGTTTTTGCTCACCCAGAAACG
CTGGTGAAAGTAAAAGATGCTGAAGATCAGTTGGGTGCACGAGTGGGTTACATCGAACTGGATCTCAACA
GCGGTAAGATCCTTGAGAGTTTTCGCCCCGAAGAACGTTTTCCAATGATGAGCACTTTTAAAGTTCTGCT
ATGTGGCGCGGTATTATCCCGTGTTGACGCCGGGCAAGAGCAACTCGGTCGCCGCATACACTATTCTCAG
AATGACTTGGTTGAGTACTCACCAGTCACAGAAAAGCATCTTACGGATGGCATGACAGTAAGAGAATTAT
GCAGTGCTGCCATAACCATGAGTGATAACACTGCGGCCAACTTACTTCTGACAACGATCGGAGGACCGAA
GGAGCTAACCGCTTTTTTGCACAACATGGGGGATCATGTAACTCGCCTTGATCGTTGGGAACCGGAGCTG
AATGAAGCCATACCAAACGACGAGCGTGACACCACGATGCCTGTAGCAATGGCAACAACGTTGCGCAAAC
TATTAACTGGCGAACTACTTACTCTAGCTTCCCGGCAACAATTAATAGACTGGATGGAGGCGGATAAAGT
TGCAGGACCACTTCTGCGCTCGGCCCTTCCGGCTGGCTGGTTTATTGCTGATAAATCTGGAGCCGGTGAG
CGTGGGTCTCGCGGTATCATTGCAGCACTGGGGCCAGATGGTAAGCCCTCCCGTATCGTAGTTATCTACA
CGACGGGGAGTCAGGCAACTATGGATGAACGAAATAGACAGATCGCTGAGATAGGTGCCTCACTGATTAA
GCATTGGTAACTGTCAGACCAAGTTTACTCATATATACTTTAGATTGATTTAAAACTTCATTTTTAATTT
AAAAGGATCTAGGTGAAGATCCTTTTTGATAATCTCATGACCAAAATCCCTTAACGTGAGTTTTCGTTCC
ACTGAGCGTCAGACCCCGTAGAAAAGATCAAAGGATCTTCTTGAGATCCTTTTTTTCTGCGCGTAATCTG
CTGCTTGCAAACAAAAAAACCACCGCTACCAGCGGTGGTTTGTTTGCCGGATCAAGAGCTACCAACTCTT
TTTCCGAAGGTAACTGGCTTCAGCAGAGCGCAGATACCAAATACTGTCCTTCTAGTGTAGCCGTAGTTAG
GCCACCACTTCAAGAACTCTGTAGCACCGCCTACATACCTCGCTCTGCTAATCCTGTTACCAGTGGCTGC
TGCCAGTGGCGATAAGTCGTGTCTTACCGGGTTGGACTCAAGACGATAGTTACCGGATAAGGCGCAGCGG
TCGGGCTGAACGGGGGGTTCGTGCACACAGCCCAGCTTGGAGCGAACGACCTACACCGAACTGAGATACC
TACAGCGTGAGCTATGAGAAAGCGCCACGCTTCCCGAAGGGAGAAAGGCGGACAGGTATCCGGTAAGCGG
CAGGGTCGGAACAGGAGAGCGCACGAGGGAGCTTCCAGGGGGAAACGCCTGGTATCTTTATAGTCCTGTC
GGGTTTCGCCACCTCTGACTTGAGCGTCGATTTTTGTGATGCTCGTCAGGGGGGCGGAGCCTATGGAAAA
ACGCCAGCAACGCGGCCTTTTTACGGTTCCTGGCCTTTTGCTGGCCTTTTGCTCACATGTTCTTTCCTGC
GTTATCCCCTGATTCTGTGGATAACCGTATTACCGCCTTTGAGTGAGCTGATACCGCTCGCCGCAGCCGA
ACGACCGAGCGCAGCGAGTCAGTGAGCGAGGAAGCGGAAGAGCGCCTGATGCGGTATTTTCTCCTTACGC
ATCTGTGCGGTATTTCACACCGCATATGGTGCACTCTCAGTACAATCTGCTCTGATGCCGCATAGTTAAG
CCAGTATACACTCCGCTATCGCTACGTGACTGGGTCATGGCTGCGCCCCGACACCCGCCAACACCCGCTG
ACGCGCCCTGACGGGCTTGTCTGCTCCCGGCATCCGCTTACAGACAAGCTGTGACCGTCTCCGGGAGCTG
CATGTGTCAGAGGTTTTCACCGTCATCACCGAAACGCGCGAGGCAGCAGATCAATTCGCGCGCGAAGGCG
AAGCGGCATGCATAATGTGCCTGTCAAATGGACGAAGCAGGGATTCTGCAAACCCTATGCTACTCCGTCA
AGCCGTCAATTGTCTGATTCGTTACCAATTATGACAACTTGACGGCTACATCATTCACTTTTTCTTCACA
ACCGGCACGGAACTCGCTCGGGCTGGCCCCGGTGCATTTTTTAAATACCCGCGAGAAATAGAGTTGATCG
TCAAAACCAACATTGCGACCGACGGTGGCGATAGGCATCCGGGTGGTGCTCAAAAGCAGCTTCGCCTGGC
TGATACGTTGGTCCTCGCGCCAGCTTAAGACGCTAATCCCTAACTGCTGGCGGAAAAGATGTGACAGACG
CGACGGCGACAAGCAAACATGCTGTGCGACGCTGGCGATATCAAAATTGCTGTCTGCCAGGTGATCGCTG
ATGTACTGACAAGCCTCGCGTACCCGATTATCCATCGGTGGATGGAGCGACTCGTTAATCGCTTCCATGC
GCCGCAGTAACAATTGCTCAAGCAGATTTATCGCCAGCAGCTCCGAATAGCGCCCTTCCCCTTGCCCGGC
GTTAATGATTTGCCCAAACAGGTCGCTGAAATGCGGCTGGTGCGCTTCATCCGGGCGAAAGAACCCCGTA
TTGGCAAATATTGACGGCCAGTTAAGCCATTCATGCCAGTAGGCGCGCGGACGAAAGTAAACCCACTGGT
GATACCATTCGCGAGCCTCCGGATGACGACCGTAGTGATGAATCTCTCCTGGCGGGAACAGCAAAATATC
ACCCGGTCGGCAAACAAATTCTCGTCCCTGATTTTTCACCACCCCCTGACCGCGAATGGTGAGATTGAGA
ATATAACCTTTCATTCCCAGCGGTCGGTCGATAAAAAAATCGAGATAACCGTTGGCCTCAATCGGCGTTA
AACCCGCCACCAGATGGGCATTAAACGAGTATCCCGGCAGCAGGGGATCATTTTGCGCTTCAGCCATACT
TTTCATACTCCCGCCATTCAGAG
Features (pLannotate 1.2.2; 12 found; start..end, strand, type, name):
      1..285     +  promoter       araBAD promoter: araBAD; promoter of the L-arabinose operon of E. coli; the araC regulatory gene is transcribed in the opposite direction (Guzman et al., 1995)
    328..345     +  CDS            6xHis: 6xHis affinity tag
    355..1065    +  CDS            moxMaple3: moxMaple3 is a photoconvertible green fluorescent protein published in 2018, derived from Clavularia sp..
   1165..1280    +  ncRNA          5S rRNA: Accession: RF00001 - 5S ribosomal RNA
   1284..1370    +  terminator     rrnB T1 terminator: Escherichia coli rrnB; transcription terminator T1 from the E. coli rrnB gene
   1462..1489    +  terminator     rrnB T2 terminator: transcription terminator T2 from the E. coli rrnB gene
   1508..1599    +  promoter       AmpR promoter: bla
   1600..2460    +  CDS            AmpR: β-lactamase; bla; confers resistance to ampicillin, carbenicillin, and related antibiotics
   2631..3219    +  rep_origin     ori: high-copy-number ColE1/pMB1/pBR322/pUC origin of replication
   3405..3545    -  misc_feature   bom: basis of mobility region from pBR322
   3647..3687    -  CDS            rop (fragment): Rop protein, which maintains plasmids at low copy number; rop
   3809..4687    -  CDS            araC: L-arabinose regulatory protein; araC
