[The description below was written by a language model from this plasmid's Addgene catalogue record and pLannotate feature annotations shown in this document.]
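Description:
pBAD/HisD-moxMaple3 is a 4.7 kb bacterial expression plasmid built on the pBAD/His-D backbone for arabinose-inducible production of the fluorescent protein moxMaple3 in E. coli. It replicates from a ColE1/pMB1-type origin and is selected with ampicillin through the β-lactamase (AmpR) gene driven by its own promoter. The backbone also retains the pBR322 bom (basis of mobility) region and only a short fragment of rop. The catalogue entry lists the copy number as unknown.

The expression cassette begins with the araBAD promoter, which is controlled by the AraC regulator encoded divergently on the same plasmid. AraC keeps transcription low in the absence of L-arabinose and activates it when the sugar is supplied, allowing tunable expression. Downstream lies a backbone-derived N-terminal 6xHis tag followed by the moxMaple3 coding sequence, so the product can be recovered by metal-affinity chromatography. Transcription is ended by the rrnB T1 and T2 terminators, preceded by the 5S rRNA segment that normally accompanies this terminator region.

moxMaple3 is a synthetic, photoconvertible green fluorescent protein of Clavularia lineage, derived from mMaple3. According to the record, cysteines 110 and 180 were replaced with alanines or valines, and the asparagines of the consensus N-linked glycosylation sites were changed to glutamine and aspartic acid. These changes are intended to keep the protein functional in oxidizing cellular compartments, where it serves for PALM super-resolution imaging and protein highlighting. This particular plasmid is intended for bacterial expression of the His-tagged protein.
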