Addgene plasmid #120871: pBAD/HisD-moxMaple3
Purpose: Bacterial expression of moxMaple3
Depositing lab: Vladislav Verkhusha. Depositing organization: Albert Einstein College of Medicine. Publication: moxMaple3: a Photoswitchable Fluorescent Protein for PALM and Protein Highlighting in Oxidizing Cellular Environments. Kaberniuk AA, Mohr MA, Verkhusha VV, Snapp EL. Sci Rep. 2018 Oct 3;8(1):14738. doi: 10.1038/s41598-018-32955-5. PubMed 30283009.
Backbone
  Vector backbone: pBAD/His-D
  Vector type: Bacterial Expression
Growth in bacteria
  Bacterial resistance: Ampicillin, 100 μg/mL
  Growth temperature: 37°C
  Growth strain: DH5alpha
  Copy number: Unknown
Gene/Insert
  Gene/Insert name: moxMaple3
  Species: Synthetic
  Mutation: from mMaple3, moxMaple3 was engineered by replacing Cysteines 110 and 180 with Alanines or Valines, and the consensus N-linked Asparagines with Glutamine and Aspartic acid
  Tag / fusion protein: His (N terminal on backbone)
Terms and licenses: Academic/Nonprofit Terms; Industry Terms: Not Available to Industry
How to cite: pBAD/HisD-moxMaple3 was a gift from Vladislav Verkhusha (Addgene plasmid # 120871 ; http://n2t.net/addgene:120871 ; RRID:Addgene_120871)
